Addgene plasmid #87868: pCMV-hATG7CS
Purpose: Express a active-site mutant human Atg7/Apg7 C572S in mammalian cells
Depositing lab: Eiki Kominami & Isei Tanida. Depositing organization: Juntendo University. Publication: The human homolog of Saccharomyces cerevisiae Apg7p is a Protein-activating enzyme for multiple substrates including human Apg12p, GATE-16, GABARAP, and MAP-LC3. Tanida I, Tanida-Miyake E, Ueno T, Kominami E. J Biol Chem. 2001 Jan 19;276(3):1701-6. Epub 2000 Nov 28. 10.1074/jbc.C000752200 PubMed 11096062.
Backbone
  Vector backbone: pEGFP-N1
  Backbone size w/o insert (bp): 4000
  Total vector size (bp): 6000
  Vector type: Mammalian Expression
  Selectable markers: Neomycin (select with G418)
Growth in bacteria
  Bacterial resistance: Kanamycin, 50 μg/mL
  Growth temperature: 37°C
  Growth strain: DH5alpha
  Copy number: High Copy
Gene/Insert
  Gene/Insert name: ATG7 C572S mutant (alt names: autophagy-related gene 7 C572S mutant; APG7 C572S mutant; ATG7 active site-mutant)
  Species: H. sapiens (human)
  Insert size (bp): 2123
  Mutation: C572S mutant
  GenBank ID: AF094516
  Entrez Gene: ATG7 (a.k.a. APG7-LIKE, APG7L, GSA7, SCAR31)
  Promoter: CMV
  Cloning method: Unknown
  Sequencing primers: 5′ ATGTCGTAACAACTCCGCC
Terms and licenses: Academic/Nonprofit Terms; Industry Terms: Not Available to Industry
Depositor comments: Based on pCMV-hATG7wt, an active site Cys572 within human ATG7 was changed to Ser by site-directed mutagenesis. An unlinked, promoterless, EGFP is also present in the backbone of the plasmid.
How to cite: pCMV-hATG7CS was a gift from Eiki Kominami & Isei Tanida (Addgene plasmid # 87868 ; http://n2t.net/addgene:87868 ; RRID:Addgene_87868)
