[The description below was written by a language model from this plasmid's Addgene catalogue record and pLannotate feature annotations shown in this document.]
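Description:
pCMV-hATG7CS is a mammalian expression plasmid built on the pEGFP-N1 backbone that drives a catalytically inactive form of human ATG7 (also called APG7 or APG7L) from the human cytomegalovirus immediate-early enhancer and promoter. The insert of roughly 2.1 kb encodes the full ATG7 open reading frame, with the active-site cysteine at position 572 changed to serine by site-directed mutagenesis of the matching wild-type construct, pCMV-hATG7wt. ATG7 is the E1-like activating enzyme that charges ATG12 and the ATG8-family proteins for conjugation during autophagy. Replacing the catalytic cysteine is a standard way to disrupt the normal thioester chemistry of an E1-type enzyme, so the mutant is generally useful as an inactive control or for examining enzyme–substrate intermediates.

The EGFP coding sequence from the parent vector remains downstream of the ATG7 reading frame, separated from it by a few hundred bases. The depositor describes this EGFP as unlinked and promoterless, so ATG7 is expressed untagged rather than as a fluorescent fusion. An SV40 polyadenylation signal follows the EGFP sequence. The plasmid replicates in bacteria through a high-copy pUC-type origin and also carries an f1 origin. A single NeoR/KanR gene, placed behind tandem bacterial (bla) and SV40 early promoters and ending in the HSV TK poly(A) signal, confers kanamycin resistance in E. coli and G418 resistance in mammalian cells. The catalogue gives an approximate total size of 6 kb, whereas the sequenced record is 7,165 nt; that longer length fits the EGFP cassette having been retained.
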