Features (pLannotate 1.2.2; 16 found; start..end, strand, type, name):
      1..204     +  promoter       CMV promoter: human cytomegalovirus (CMV) immediate early promoter
    227..284     +  misc_feature   MCS (fragment): multiple cloning site
    331..2439    +  CDS            ATG7: ATG7_HUMAN - Also known as APG7L. Experimental evidence at protein level: Swiss-Prot protein existence level 1. E1-like activating enzyme involved in the 2 ubiquitin-like systems required for cytoplasm to vacuole transport (Cvt) and autophagy. Activates ATG12 for its conjugation with ATG5 as well as the ATG8 family proteins for their conjugation with phosphatidylethanolamine. Both systems are needed for the ATG8 association to Cvt vesicles and autophagosomes membranes. Required for autophagic death induced by caspase-8 inhibition. Required for mitophagy which contributes to regulate mitochondr
   2716..2739    +  misc_feature   MCS (fragment): multiple cloning site
   2747..3466    +  CDS            EGFP: the original enhanced GFP (Yang et al., 1996) mammalian codon-optimized
   3483..3566    +  CDS            large T antigen (fragment): large T antigen from SV40 (simian virus 40)
   3589..3710    +  polyA_signal   SV40 poly(A) signal: SV40 polyadenylation signal
   3744..4172    -  rep_origin     f1 ori (sequence partly withheld): f1 bacteriophage origin of replication; arrow indicates direction of (+) strand synthesis
   4199..4303    +  promoter       AmpR promoter: bla
   4305..4662    +  promoter       SV40 promoter: SV40 enhancer and early promoter
   4697..5491    +  CDS            NeoR/KanR: aminoglycoside phosphotransferase from Tn5; aph(3')-II (or nptII); confers resistance to neomycin, kanamycin, and G418 (Geneticin®)
   5512..5664    +  CDS            ble (fragment): BLE_KLEPN - Experimental evidence at protein level: Swiss-Prot protein existence level 1. Binding protein with a strong affinity to the bleomycin family of antibiotics. Binds to CL990; an antimitotic-antibiotic compound. From Klebsiella pneumoniae.
   5723..5770    +  polyA_signal   HSV TK poly(A) signal: herpes simplex virus thymidine kinase polyadenylation signal (Cole and Stacy, 1985)
   5861..5877    -  polyA_signal   bGH poly(A) signal (fragment): bovine growth hormone polyadenylation signal
   6099..6687    +  rep_origin     ori: high-copy-number ColE1/pMB1/pBR322/pUC origin of replication
   6862..7165    +  enhancer       CMV enhancer: human cytomegalovirus immediate early enhancer
>Addgene plasmid #87868 | pCMV-hATG7CS | addgene full sequence | sequence record 252420 | Addgene NGS Result
GTGATGCGGTTTTGGCAGTACATCAATGGGCGTGGATAGCGGTTTGACTCACGGGGATTTCCAAGTCTCC
ACCCCATTGACGTCAATGGGAGTTTGTTTTGGCACCAAAATCAACGGGACTTTCCAAAATGTCGTAACAA
CTCCGCCCCATTGACGCAAATGGGCGGTAGGCGTGTACGGTGGGAGGTCTATATAAGCAGAGCTGGTTTA
GTGAACCGTCAGATCCGCTAGCGCTACCGGACTCAGATCTCGAGCTCAAGCTTCGAATTCTGCAGTCGAC
GGTATCGATAAGCTTGGCACGAGGCGGAAGTTGAGCGGCGGCAAGAAATAATGGCGGCAGCTACGGGGGA
TCCTGGACTCTCTAAACTGCAGTTTGCCCCTTTTAGTAGTGCCTTGGATGTTGGGTTTTGGCATGAGTTG
ACCCAGAAGAAGCTGAACGAGTATCGGCTGGATGAAGCTCCCAAGGACATTAAGGGTTATTACTACAATG
GTGACTCTGCTGGGCTGCCAGCTCGCTTAACATTGGAGTTCAGTGCTTTTGACATGAGTGCTCCCACCCC
AGCCCGTTGCTGCCCAGCTATTGGAACACTGTATAACACCAACACACTCGAGTCTTTCAAGACTGCAGAT
AAGAAGCTCCTTTTGGAACAAGCAGCAAATGAGATATGGGAATCCATAAAATCAGGCACTGCTCTTGAAA
ACCCTGTACTCCTCAACAAGTTCCTCCTCTTGACATTTGCAGATCTAAAGAAGTACCACTTCTACTATTG
GTTTTGCTATCCTGCCCTCTGTCTTCCAGAGAGTTTACCTCTCATTCAGGGGCCAGTGGGTTTGGATCAA
AGGTTTTCACTAAAACAGATTGAAGCACTAGAGTGTGCATATGATAATCTTTGTCAAACAGAAGGAGTCA
CAGCTCTTCCTTACTTCTTAATCAAGTATGATGAGAACATGGTGCTGGTTTCCTTGCTTAAACACTACAG
TGATTTCTTCCAAGGTCAAAGGACGAAGATAACAATTGGTGTATATGATCCCTGTAACTTAGCCCAGTAC
CCTGGATGGCCTTTGAGGAATTTTTTGGTCCTAGCAGCCCACAGATGGAGTAGCAGTTTCCAGTCTGTTG
AAGTTGTTTGCTTCCGTGACCGTACCATGCAGGGGGCGAGAGACGTTGCCCACAGCATCATCTTCGAAGT
GAAGCTTCCAGAAATGGCATTTAGCCCAGATTGTCCTAAAGCAGTTGGATGGGAAAAGAACCAGAAAGGA
GGCATGGGACCAAGGATGGTGAACCTCAGTGAATGTATGGACCCTAAAAGGTTAGCTGAGTCATCAGTGG
ATCTAAATCTCAAACTGATGTGTTGGAGATTGGTTCCTACTTTAGACTTGGACAAGGTTGTGTCTGTCAA
ATGTCTGCTGCTTGGAGCCGGCACCTTGGGTTGCAATGTAGCTAGGACGTTGATGGGTTGGGGCGTGAGA
CACATCACATTTGTGGACAATGCCAAGATCTCCTACTCCAATCCTGTGAGGCAGCCTCTCTATGAGTTTG
AAGATTGCCTAGGGGGTGGTAAGCCCAAGGCTCTGGCAGCAGCGGACCGGCTCCAGAAAATATTCCCCGG
TGTGAATGCCAGAGGATTCAACATGAGCATACCTATGCCTGGGCATCCAGTGAACTTCTCCAGTGTCACT
CTGGAGCAAGCCCGCAGAGATGTGGAGCAACTGGAGCAGCTCATCGAAAGCCATGATGTCGTCTTCCTAT
TGATGGACACCAGGGAGAGCCGGTGGCTTCCTGCCGTCATTGCTGCAAGCAAGAGAAAGCTGGTCATCAA
TGCTGCTTTGGGATTTGACACATTTGTTGTCATGAGACATGGTCTGAAGAAACCAAAGCAGCAAGGAGCT
GGGGACTTGTGTCCAAACCACCCTGTGGCATCTGCTGACCTCCTGGGCTCATCGCTTTTTGCCAACATCC
CTGGTTACAAGCTTGGCTGCTACTTCTGCAATGATGTGGTGGCCCCAGGAGATTCAACCAGAGACCGGAC
CTTGGACCAGCAGAGCACTGTGAGTCGTCCAGGACTGGCCGTGATTGCAGGAGCCCTGGCCGTGGAATTG
ATGGTATCTGTTTTGCAGCATCCAGAAGGGGGCTATGCCATTGCCAGCAGCAGTGACGATCGGATGAATG
AGCCTCCAACCTCTCTTGGGCTTGTGCCTCACCAGATCCGGGGATTTCTTTCACGGTTTGATAATGTCCT
TCCCGTCAGCCTGGCATTTGACAAATGTACAGCTTGTTCTTCCAAAGTTCTTGATCAATATGAACGAGAA
GGATTTAACTTCCTAGCCAAGGTGTTTAATTCTTCACATTCCTTCTTAGAAGACTTGACTGGTCTTACAT
TGCTGCATCAAGAAACCCAAGCTGCTGAGATCTGGGACATGAGCGACGATGAGACCATCTGAGATGGCCC
CGCTGTGGGGCTGACTTCTCCCTGGCCGCCTGCTGAGGAGCTCTCCATCGCCAGAGCAGGACTGCTGACC
CCAGGCCTGGTGATTCTGGGCCCCTCCTCCATACCCCGAGGTCTGGGATTCCCCCCTCTGCTGCCCAGGA
GTGGCCAGTGTTCGGCGTTGCTCGGGATTCAAGATACCACCAGTTCAGAGCTAAATAATAACCTTGGCCT
TGGCCTTGCTATTGACCTGGGAAAAAAAAAAAAAAAAAAAATTCCTGCGGCCGCCACCGCGGGCCCGGGA
TCCACCGGTCGCCACCATGGTGAGCAAGGGCGAGGAGCTGTTCACCGGGGTGGTGCCCATCCTGGTCGAG
CTGGACGGCGACGTAAACGGCCACAAGTTCAGCGTGTCCGGCGAGGGCGAGGGCGATGCCACCTACGGCA
AGCTGACCCTGAAGTTCATCTGCACCACCGGCAAGCTGCCCGTGCCCTGGCCCACCCTCGTGACCACCCT
GACCTACGGCGTGCAGTGCTTCAGCCGCTACCCCGACCACATGAAGCAGCACGACTTCTTCAAGTCCGCC
ATGCCCGAAGGCTACGTCCAGGAGCGCACCATCTTCTTCAAGGACGACGGCAACTACAAGACCCGCGCCG
AGGTGAAGTTCGAGGGCGACACCCTGGTGAACCGCATCGAGCTGAAGGGCATCGACTTCAAGGAGGACGG
CAACATCCTGGGGCACAAGCTGGAGTACAACTACAACAGCCACAACGTCTATATCATGGCCGACAAGCAG
AAGAACGGCATCAAGGTGAACTTCAAGATCCGCCACAACATCGAGGACGGCAGCGTGCAGCTCGCCGACC
ACTACCAGCAGAACACCCCCATCGGCGACGGCCCCGTGCTGCTGCCCGACAACCACTACCTGAGCACCCA
GTCCGCCCTGAGCAAAGACCCCAACGAGAAGCGCGATCACATGGTCCTGCTGGAGTTCGTGACCGCCGCC
GGGATCACTCTCGGCATGGACGAGCTGTACAAGTAAAGCGGCCGCGACTCTAGATCATAATCAGCCATAC
CACATTTGTAGAGGTTTTACTTGCTTTAAAAAACCTCCCACACCTCCCCCTGAACCTGAAACATAAAATG
AATGCAATTGTTGTTGTTAACTTGTTTATTGCAGCTTATAATGGTTACAAATAAAGCAATAGCATCACAA
ATTTCACAAATAAAGCATTTTTTTCACTGCATTCTAGTTGTGGTTTGTCCAAACTCATCAATGTATCTTA
AGGCGTAAATTGTAAGCGTTAATATTTTGTTAAAATTCGCGTTAAATTTTTGTTAAATCAGCTCATTTTT
TAACCAATAGGCCGAAATCGGCAAAATCCCTTATAAATCAAAAGAATAGACCGAGATAGGGT
[37 nt withheld, positions 3843-3879]
AAAGAACGTGGACTCCAACGTCAAAGG
[49 nt withheld, positions 3907-3955]
T
[91 nt withheld, positions 3957-4047]
G
[124 nt withheld, positions 4049-4172]
CAGGTGGCACTTTTCGGGGAAATGTGCGCGGAACCCCTATTTGTTTATTTTTCTAAATACATTCAAATAT
GTATCCGCTCATGAGACAATAACCCTGATAAATGCTTCAATAATATTGAAAAAGGAAGAGTCCTGAGGCG
GAAAGAACCAGCTGTGGAATGTGTGTCAGTTAGGGTGTGGAAAGTCCCCAGGCTCCCCAGCAGGCAGAAG
TATGCAAAGCATGCATCTCAATTAGTCAGCAACCAGGTGTGGAAAGTCCCCAGGCTCCCCAGCAGGCAGA
AGTATGCAAAGCATGCATCTCAATTAGTCAGCAACCATAGTCCCGCCCCTAACTCCGCCCATCCCGCCCC
TAACTCCGCCCAGTTCCGCCCATTCTCCGCCCCATGGCTGACTAATTTTTTTTATTTATGCAGAGGCCGA
GGCCGCCTCGGCCTCTGAGCTATTCCAGAAGTAGTGAGGAGGCTTTTTTGGAGGCCTAGGCTTTTGCAAA
GATCGATCAAGAGACAGGATGAGGATCGTTTCGCATGATTGAACAAGATGGATTGCACGCAGGTTCTCCG
GCCGCTTGGGTGGAGAGGCTATTCGGCTATGACTGGGCACAACAGACAATCGGCTGCTCTGATGCCGCCG
TGTTCCGGCTGTCAGCGCAGGGGCGCCCGGTTCTTTTTGTCAAGACCGACCTGTCCGGTGCCCTGAATGA
ACTGCAAGACGAGGCAGCGCGGCTATCGTGGCTGGCCACGACGGGCGTTCCTTGCGCAGCTGTGCTCGAC
GTTGTCACTGAAGCGGGAAGGGACTGGCTGCTATTGGGCGAAGTGCCGGGGCAGGATCTCCTGTCATCTC
ACCTTGCTCCTGCCGAGAAAGTATCCATCATGGCTGATGCAATGCGGCGGCTGCATACGCTTGATCCGGC
TACCTGCCCATTCGACCACCAAGCGAAACATCGCATCGAGCGAGCACGTACTCGGATGGAAGCCGGTCTT
GTCGATCAGGATGATCTGGACGAAGAGCATCAGGGGCTCGCGCCAGCCGAACTGTTCGCCAGGCTCAAGG
CGAGCATGCCCGACGGCGAGGATCTCGTCGTGACCCATGGCGATGCCTGCTTGCCGAATATCATGGTGGA
AAATGGCCGCTTTTCTGGATTCATCGACTGTGGCCGGCTGGGTGTGGCGGACCGCTATCAGGACATAGCG
TTGGCTACCCGTGATATTGCTGAAGAGCTTGGCGGCGAATGGGCTGACCGCTTCCTCGTGCTTTACGGTA
TCGCCGCTCCCGATTCGCAGCGCATCGCCTTCTATCGCCTTCTTGACGAGTTCTTCTGAGCGGGACTCTG
GGGTTCGAAATGACCGACCAAGCGACGCCCAACCTGCCATCACGAGATTTCGATTCCACCGCCGCCTTCT
ATGAAAGGTTGGGCTTCGGAATCGTTTTCCGGGACGCCGGCTGGATGATCCTCCAGCGCGGGGATCTCAT
GCTGGAGTTCTTCGCCCACCCTAGGGGGAGGCTAACTGAAACACGGAAGGAGACAATACCGGAAGGAACC
CGCGCTATGACGGCAATAAAAAGACAGAATAAAACGCACGGTGTTGGGTCGTTTGTTCATAAACGCGGGG
TTCGGTCCCAGGGCTGGCACTCTGTCGATACCCCACCGAGACCCCATTGGGGCCAATACGCCCGCGTTTC
TTCCTTTTCCCCACCCCACCCCCCAAGTTCGGGTGAAGGCCCAGGGCTCGCAGCCAACGTCGGGGCGGCA
GGCCCTGCCATAGCCTCAGGTTACTCATATATACTTTAGATTGATTTAAAACTTCATTTTTAATTTAAAA
GGATCTAGGTGAAGATCCTTTTTGATAATCTCATGACCAAAATCCCTTAACGTGAGTTTTCGTTCCACTG
AGCGTCAGACCCCGTAGAAAAGATCAAAGGATCTTCTTGAGATCCTTTTTTTCTGCGCGTAATCTGCTGC
TTGCAAACAAAAAAACCACCGCTACCAGCGGTGGTTTGTTTGCCGGATCAAGAGCTACCAACTCTTTTTC
CGAAGGTAACTGGCTTCAGCAGAGCGCAGATACCAAATACTGTTCTTCTAGTGTAGCCGTAGTTAGGCCA
CCACTTCAAGAACTCTGTAGCACCGCCTACATACCTCGCTCTGCTAATCCTGTTACCAGTGGCTGCTGCC
AGTGGCGATAAGTCGTGTCTTACCGGGTTGGACTCAAGACGATAGTTACCGGATAAGGCGCAGCGGTCGG
GCTGAACGGGGGGTTCGTGCACACAGCCCAGCTTGGAGCGAACGACCTACACCGAACTGAGATACCTACA
GCGTGAGCTATGAGAAAGCGCCACGCTTCCCGAAGGGAGAAAGGCGGACAGGTATCCGGTAAGCGGCAGG
GTCGGAACAGGAGAGCGCACGAGGGAGCTTCCAGGGGGAAACGCCTGGTATCTTTATAGTCCTGTCGGGT
TTCGCCACCTCTGACTTGAGCGTCGATTTTTGTGATGCTCGTCAGGGGGGCGGAGCCTATGGAAAAACGC
CAGCAACGCGGCCTTTTTACGGTTCCTGGCCTTTTGCTGGCCTTTTGCTCACATGTTCTTTCCTGCGTTA
TCCCCTGATTCTGTGGATAACCGTATTACCGCCATGCATTAGTTATTAATAGTAATCAATTACGGGGTCA
TTAGTTCATAGCCCATATATGGAGTTCCGCGTTACATAACTTACGGTAAATGGCCCGCCTGGCTGACCGC
CCAACGACCCCCGCCCATTGACGTCAATAATGACGTATGTTCCCATAGTAACGCCAATAGGGACTTTCCA
TTGACGTCAATGGGTGGAGTATTTACGGTAAACTGCCCACTTGGCAGTACATCAAGTGTATCATATGCCA
AGTACGCCCCCTATTGACGTCAATGACGGTAAATGGCCCGCCTGGCATTATGCCCAGTACATGACCTTAT
GGGACTTTCCTACTTGGCAGTACATCTACGTATTAGTCATCGCTATTACCATG
